>Addgene plasmid #132981 | pDR-itga9_sgRNA7 | addgene full sequence | sequence record 263492 | Addgene NGS Result
GTCAGTATTGAGCCTCAGGAAACAGCTATGACATCAAGCTGACTAGATAATCTAGCTGATCGTGGACCGA
TCATACGTATAATGCCGTAAGATCACGGGTCGCAGCACAGCTCGCGGTCCAGTAGTGATCGACACTGCTC
GATCCGCTCGCACCGCTAGCTAATACGACTCACTATAGGCCCTCCAGCCTTCCATATGGTTTTAGAGCTA
GAAATAGCAAGTTAAAATAAGGCTAGTCCGTTATCAACTTGAAAAAGTGGCACCGAGTCGGTGCTTTTAA
AAAGCTTGGATCGACGAGAGCAGCGCGACTGGATCTGTCGCCCGTCTCAAACGCAACCCTCCGGCGGTCG
CATATCATTCAGGACGAGCCTCAGACTCCAGCGTAACTGGACTGCAATCAACTCACTGGCTCACCTTCCG
GTCCACGATCAGCTAGAATCAAGCTGACTAGATAAACTGGCCGTCGTTTTACACGGGTGGGCCTTTCTTC
GGTAGAAAATCAAAGGATCTTCTTGAGATCCTTTTTTTCTGCGCGTAATCTGCTGCTTGCAAACAAAAAA
ACCACCGCTACCAGCGGTGGTTTGTTTGCCGGATCAAGAGCTACCAACTCTTTTTCCGAGGTAACTGGCT
TCAGCAGAGCGCAGATACCAAATACTGTTCTTCTAGTGTAGCCGTAGTTAGGCCACCACTTCAAGAACTC
TGTAGCACCGCCTACATACCTCGCTCTGCTAATCCTGTTACCAGTGGCTGCTGCCAGTGGCGATAAGTCG
TGTCTTACCGGGTTGGACTCAAGACGATAGTTACCGGATAAGGCGCAGCGGTCGGGCTGAACGGGGGGTT
CGTGCACACAGCCCAGCTTGGAGCGAACGACCTACACCGAACTGAGATACCTACAGCGTGAGCTATGAGA
AAGCGCCACGCTTCCCGAAGGGAGAAAGGCGGACAGGTATCCGGTAAGCGGCAGGGTCGGAACAGGAGAG
CGCACGAGGGAGCTTCCAGGGGGAAACGCCTGGTATCTTTATAGTCCTGTCGGGTTTCGCCACCTCTGAC
TTGAGCATCGATTTTTGTGATGCTCGTCAGGGGGGCGGAGCCTATGGAAAAACGCCAGCAACGCAGAAAG
GCCCACCCGAAGGTGAGCCAGGTGATTACATTTAGGTCCTCATTAGAAAAACTCATCGAGCATCAAGTGA
AACTGCAATTTATTCATATCAGGATTATCAATACCATATTTTTGAAAAAGCCGTTTCTGTAATGAAGGAG
AAAACTCACCGAGGCAGTTCCATAGGATGGCAAGATCCTGGTATCGGTCTGCGATTCCGACTCGTCCAAC
ATCAATACAACCTATTAATTTCCCCTCGTCAAAAATAAGGTTATCAAGTGAGAAATCACCATGAGTGACG
ACTGAATCCGGTGAGAATGGCAAGAGTTTATGCATTTCTTTCCAGACTTGTTCAACAGGCCAGCCATTAC
GCTCGTCATCAAAATCACTCGCACCAACCAAACCGTTATTCATTCGTGATTGCGCCTGAGCGAGACGAAA
TACGCGATCGCCGTTAAAAGGACAATTACAAACAGGAATCGAATGCAACCGGCGCAGGAACACTGCCAGC
GCATCAACAATATTTTCACCTGAATCAGGATATTCTTCTAATACCTGGAATGCTGTTTTCCCTGGGATCG
CAGTGGTGAGTAACCATGCATCATCAGGAGTACGGATAAAATGCTTGATGGTCGGAAGAGGCATAAATTC
CGTCAGCCAGTTTAGCCTGACCATCTCATCTGTAACATCATTGGCAACGCTACCTTTGCCATGTTTCAGA
AACAACTCTGGCGCATCGGGCTTCCCATACAATCGATAGATTGTCGCACCTGATTGCCCGACATTATCGC
GAGCCCATTTATACCCATATAAATCAGCATCCATGTTGGAATTTAATCGCGGCTTCAAGCAAGACGTTTC
CCGTTGAATATGGCTCATTTTAGCTTCCTTAGCTCCTGAAAATCTCGATAACTCAAAAAATACGCCCGGT
AGTGATCTTATTTCATTATGGTGAAAGTTGGAACCTCTTACGTGCCGATCAAGTCAAAAGCCTCCGGTCG
GAGGCTTTTGACTTTCTGCTATGGAGGTCAGGTATGATTTAAATG
Features (pLannotate 1.2.2; 9 found; start..end, strand, type, name):
    161..179     +  promoter       T7 promoter: promoter for bacteriophage T7 RNA polymerase
    199..274     +  misc_RNA       gRNA scaffold: guide RNA scaffold for the Streptococcus pyogenes CRISPR/Cas9 system
    456..473     +  CDS            lacZα (fragment): LacZα fragment of β-galactosidase; lacZ fragment
    472..491     +  terminator     T3Te terminator (fragment): phage T3 early transcription terminator
    513..1100    +  rep_origin     ori: high-copy-number ColE1/pMB1/pBR322/pUC origin of replication
   1112..1139    -  terminator     T7Te terminator: phage T7 early transcription terminator
   1163..1978    -  CDS            KanR: aminoglycoside phosphotransferase; aph(3')-Ia; confers resistance to kanamycin in bacteria or G418 (Geneticin®) in eukaryotes
   1979..2081    -  promoter       cat promoter: promoter of the E. coli cat gene encoding chloramphenicol acetyltransferase
   2082..2113    -  terminator     tonB terminator: bidirectional E. coli tonB-P14 transcription terminator
