[The description below was written by a language model from this plasmid's Addgene catalogue record and pLannotate feature annotations shown in this document.]
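Description:
pDR-itga9_sgRNA7 is a small (about 2.1 kb) sgRNA generation vector built on the pDR274 backbone, designed to serve as a template for in vitro transcription of a single guide RNA rather than for expression in cells. It is maintained in E. coli as a high-copy plasmid through a ColE1/pUC-type origin of replication and selected with kanamycin. The KanR gene (aminoglycoside phosphotransferase) is annotated as being driven by a cat promoter and is flanked by the T7Te and tonB transcription terminators, which insulate the marker cassette from the rest of the plasmid. Short remnants of lacZα and a T3Te terminator are also annotated, as backbone fragments with no evident functional role here.

The payload is a 19 bp target sequence from zebrafish (D. rerio) itga9, which encodes integrin alpha 9. It was inserted between two BsaI sites that were destroyed during cloning. In the feature table the insert corresponds to the gap between the bacteriophage T7 promoter and the Streptococcus pyogenes Cas9 guide RNA scaffold, so that T7 RNA polymerase produces a single transcript in which the itga9-specific spacer is fused directly to the scaffold. The plasmid carries no Cas9 coding sequence, so the nuclease must be supplied separately as mRNA or protein. The record identifies this as sgRNA number 7 for itga9, and the associated publication concerns valves in the zebrafish lymphatic system, consistent with use of the guide for CRISPR/Cas9 mutagenesis of itga9 in zebrafish. The record does not describe the delivery method or the resulting alleles.
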