Addgene plasmid #132981: pDR-itga9_sgRNA7
Purpose: itga9 sgRNA targeting to "5'-CCCTCCAGCCTTCCATATG-3" in pDR274
Depositing lab: Nathan Lawson. Depositing organization: University of Massachusetts, Worcester. Publication: Valves Are a Conserved Feature of the Zebrafish Lymphatic System. Shin M, Nozaki T, Idrizi F, Isogai S, Ogasawara K, Ishida K, Yuge S, Roscoe B, Wolfe SA, Fukuhara S, Mochizuki N, Deguchi T, Lawson ND. Dev Cell. 2019 Nov 4;51(3):374-386.e5. doi: 10.1016/j.devcel.2019.08.019. Epub 2019 Sep 26. PubMed 31564611.
Backbone
  Vector backbone: pDR274
  Backbone size w/o insert (bp): 2126
  Total vector size (bp): 2145
  Vector type: CRISPR ; sgRNA generation vector
Growth in bacteria
  Bacterial resistance: Kanamycin, 50 μg/mL
  Growth temperature: 37°C
  Growth strain: DH5alpha
  Copy number: High Copy
Gene/Insert
  Gene/Insert name: itga9 sgRNA7 target sequence
  Species: D. rerio (zebrafish)
  Insert size (bp): 19
  Cloning method: Restriction Enzyme; 5′ cloning site BsaI (destroyed during cloning); 3′ cloning site BsaI (destroyed during cloning)
  Sequencing primers: 5′ M13R-pUC; 3′ M13F
Terms and licenses: Academic/Nonprofit Terms; Industry Terms: Not Available to Industry
How to cite: pDR-itga9_sgRNA7 was a gift from Nathan Lawson (Addgene plasmid # 132981 ; http://n2t.net/addgene:132981 ; RRID:Addgene_132981)
